Addgene plasmid #27359: LeGO-E
Depositing lab: Boris Fehse. Depositing organization: Universitaetsklinikum Hamburg-Eppendorf. Publication: A multicolor panel of novel lentiviral "gene ontology" (LeGO) vectors for functional gene analysis. Weber K, Bartsch U, Stocking C, Fehse B. Mol Ther. 2008 Apr . 16(4):698-706. 10.1038/mt.2008.6 PubMed 18362927.
Backbone
  Vector backbone: LeGO
  Backbone size w/o insert (bp): 6747
  Vector type: Mammalian Expression, Lentiviral
Growth in bacteria
  Bacterial resistance: Ampicillin, 100 μg/mL
  Growth temperature: 37°C
  Growth strain: Stbl3
  Growth instructions: Any (like TOP10, XL10-Gold or Stbl)
  Copy number: High Copy
Gene/Insert
  Gene/Insert name: U6 promoter, SFFV promoter, EmeraldGFP
  Insert size (bp): 720
  Cloning method: Restriction Enzyme; 5′ cloning site BamHI (not destroyed); 3′ cloning site EcoRI (not destroyed)
  Sequencing primers: 5′ GAGCTCACAACCCCTCACTC
Resource information
  A portion of this plasmid was derived from a plasmid made by: The EmeraldGFP cDNA is from Invitrogen (EmGFP). The lenti backbone is a derivative of pLentiLox3.7 developed at the MIT (http://web.mit.edu/jacks-lab/protocols/pll37.htm).
Terms and licenses: Academic/Nonprofit Terms; Industry Terms: Not Available to Industry
Depositor comments: HIV-1 derived third generation lentiviral vector for shRNAs. Compatibel to shRNAs cloned in pSUPER (XbaI/XhoI). Use second generation (like psPAX2) or third generation (like pMDLg/pRRE + pRSV-Rev) systems for packaging in addition to a VSV-G expressing plasmid (or another envelope protein). Please visit the LeGO-Vector home page for more information: http://www.LentiGO-Vectors.de
How to cite: LeGO-E was a gift from Boris Fehse (Addgene plasmid # 27359 ; http://n2t.net/addgene:27359 ; RRID:Addgene_27359)
