[The description below was written by a language model from this plasmid's Addgene catalogue record and pLannotate feature annotations shown in this document.]
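Description:
LeGO-E is an HIV-1-derived, third-generation lentiviral vector from the LeGO ("lentiviral gene ontology") series, built on a derivative of pLentiLox3.7 and intended for shRNA delivery with a fluorescent marker in mammalian cells. The 7,467-nt plasmid is propagated in E. coli through a high-copy ColE1/pUC-type origin and selected with ampicillin (AmpR under its own bla promoter). A fragment of the pBR322 bom region is also annotated.

Viral genomic RNA is transcribed in packaging cells from a CMV enhancer/promoter fused to a truncated 5' LTR. This chimeric arrangement is characteristic of third-generation vectors. Downstream lie the Ψ packaging signal with a partial gag sequence, the Rev response element for Rev-dependent nuclear export, and the cPPT/CTS element, which generally improves transduction. The payload has two parts. A mouse U6 RNA polymerase III promoter is followed by a short cloning region for shRNA cassettes, which the depositor notes is compatible with shRNAs transferred from pSUPER as XbaI/XhoI fragments. After it, a spleen focus-forming virus (SFFV) promoter drives codon-optimised Emerald GFP (720 bp, cloned BamHI/EcoRI). The SFFV-EmGFP unit is flanked by two loxP sites in the same orientation, so Cre recombinase could in principle excise the marker. A WPRE follows to enhance transcript expression, then a nef fragment and the truncated 3' LTR (labelled as a 5' LTR by the annotation software).

No shRNA is annotated, so LeGO-E appears to be the empty Emerald-marked member of a multicolour panel, used to track transduced cells in gene-function studies. Particle production requires second- or third-generation packaging plasmids plus an envelope plasmid such as VSV-G.
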