Features (pLannotate 1.2.2; 23 found; start..end, strand, type, name):
     31..83      -  misc_feature   bom (fragment): basis of mobility region from pBR322
    238..617     +  enhancer       CMV enhancer: human cytomegalovirus immediate early enhancer
    618..817     +  promoter       CMV promoter: human cytomegalovirus (CMV) immediate early promoter
    835..1015    +  LTR            5' LTR (truncated): truncated 5' long terminal repeat (LTR) from HIV-1
   1062..1187    +  misc_feature   HIV-1 Ψ: packaging signal of human immunodeficiency virus type 1
   1171..1509    +  CDS            HIV-1 gag (fragment): gag protein from human immunodeficiency virus 1; gag
   1686..1919    +  misc_feature   RRE: The Rev response element (RRE) of HIV-1 allows for Rev-dependent mRNA export from the nucleus to the cytoplasm.
   2296..2396    +  CDS            Rev (fragment): human immunodeficiency virus 1 (HIV-1) Rev protein; rev; enhances nuclear export of unspliced and incompletely spliced viral mRNAs
   2446..2563    +  misc_feature   cPPT/CTS: central polypurine tract and central termination sequence of HIV-1
   2622..2935    +  promoter       U6 promoter: RNA polymerase III promoter for mouse U6 snRNA (Das et al., 1988)
   2948..2975    -  misc_feature   MCS (fragment): pBluescript multiple cloning site
   3010..3043    +  protein_bind   loxP: Cre-mediated recombination occurs in the 8-bp core sequence (GCATACAT). Cre recombinase
   3110..3516    +  promoter       SFFV promoter: spleen focus-forming virus long terminal repeat (LTR) promoter
   3528..4247    +  CDS            EmGFP: Emerald GFP mammalian codon-optimized
   4267..4300    +  protein_bind   loxP: Cre-mediated recombination occurs in the 8-bp core sequence (GCATACAT). Cre recombinase
   4333..4356    +  misc_feature   MCS (fragment): pBluescript multiple cloning site
   4356..4944    +  misc_feature   WPRE: woodchuck hepatitis virus posttranscriptional regulatory element
   4945..4964    +  misc_feature   MCS (fragment): pBluescript multiple cloning site
   4966..5466    +  CDS            nef (fragment): NEF_HV1LA - Experimental evidence at protein level: Swiss-Prot protein existence level 1. Extracellular Nef protein targets CD4(+) T-lymphocytes for apoptosis by interacting with CXCR4 surface receptors. From Human immunodeficiency virus type 1 group M subtype B (isolate Lai) (HIV-1).
   5473..5653    +  LTR            5' LTR (truncated): truncated 5' long terminal repeat (LTR) from HIV-1
   5715..6303    -  rep_origin     ori: high-copy-number ColE1/pMB1/pBR322/pUC origin of replication
   6474..7334    -  CDS            AmpR: β-lactamase; bla; confers resistance to ampicillin, carbenicillin, and related antibiotics
   7335..7439    -  promoter       AmpR promoter: bla
>Addgene plasmid #27359 | LeGO-E | depositor full sequence | sequence record 12906 | Author sequence
GTCGACGGATCGGGAGATCTCCCGATCCCCTATGGTGCACTCTCAGTACAATCTGCTCTGATGCCGCATA
GTTAAGCCAGTATCTGCTCCCTGCTTGTGTGTTGGAGGTCGCTGAGTAGTGCGCGAGCAAAATTTAAGCT
ACAACAAGGCAAGGCTTGACCGACAATTGCATGAAGAATCTGCTTAGGGTTAGGCGTTTTGCGCTGCTTC
GCGATGTACGGGCCAGATATACGCGTTGACATTGATTATTGACTAGTTATTAATAGTAATCAATTACGGG
GTCATTAGTTCATAGCCCATATATGGAGTTCCGCGTTACATAACTTACGGTAAATGGCCCGCCTGGCTGA
CCGCCCAACGACCCCCGCCCATTGACGTCAATAATGACGTATGTTCCCATAGTAACGCCAATAGGGACTT
TCCATTGACGTCAATGGGTGGAGTATTTACGGTAAACTGCCCACTTGGCAGTACATCAAGTGTATCATAT
GCCAAGTACGCCCCCTATTGACGTCAATGACGGTAAATGGCCCGCCTGGCATTATGCCCAGTACATGACC
TTATGGGACTTTCCTACTTGGCAGTACATCTACGTATTAGTCATCGCTATTACCATGGTGATGCGGTTTT
GGCAGTACATCAATGGGCGTGGATAGCGGTTTGACTCACGGGGATTTCCAAGTCTCCACCCCATTGACGT
CAATGGGAGTTTGTTTTGGCACCAAAATCAACGGGACTTTCCAAAATGTCGTAACAACTCCGCCCCATTG
ACGCAAATGGGCGGTAGGCGTGTACGGTGGGAGGTCTATATAAGCAGCGCGTTTTGCCTGTACTGGGTCT
CTCTGGTTAGACCAGATCTGAGCCTGGGAGCTCTCTGGCTAACTAGGGAACCCACTGCTTAAGCCTCAAT
AAAGCTTGCCTTGAGTGCTTCAAGTAGTGTGTGCCCGTCTGTTGTGTGACTCTGGTAACTAGAGATCCCT
CAGACCCTTTTAGTCAGTGTGGAAAATCTCTAGCAGTGGCGCCCGAACAGGGACTTGAAAGCGAAAGGGA
AACCAGAGGAGCTCTCTCGACGCAGGACTCGGCTTGCTGAAGCGCGCACGGCAAGAGGCGAGGGGCGGCG
ACTGGTGAGTACGCCAAAAATTTTGACTAGCGGAGGCTAGAAGGAGAGAGATGGGTGCGAGAGCGTCAGT
ATTAAGCGGGGGAGAATTAGATCGCGATGGGAAAAAATTCGGTTAAGGCCAGGGGGAAAGAAAAAATATA
AATTAAAACATATAGTATGGGCAAGCAGGGAGCTAGAACGATTCGCAGTTAATCCTGGCCTGTTAGAAAC
ATCAGAAGGCTGTAGACAAATACTGGGACAGCTACAACCATCCCTTCAGACAGGATCAGAAGAACTTAGA
TCATTATATAATACAGTAGCAACCCTCTATTGTGTGCATCAAAGGATAGAGATAAAAGACACCAAGGAAG
CTTTAGACAAGATAGAGGAAGAGCAAAACAAAAGTAAGACCACCGCACAGCAAGCGGCCGGCCGCGCTGA
TCTTCAGACCTGGAGGAGGAGATATGAGGGACAATTGGAGAAGTGAATTATATAAATATAAAGTAGTAAA
AATTGAACCATTAGGAGTAGCACCCACCAAGGCAAAGAGAAGAGTGGTGCAGAGAGAAAAAAGAGCAGTG
GGAATAGGAGCTTTGTTCCTTGGGTTCTTGGGAGCAGCAGGAAGCACTATGGGCGCAGCGTCAATGACGC
TGACGGTACAGGCCAGACAATTATTGTCTGGTATAGTGCAGCAGCAGAACAATTTGCTGAGGGCTATTGA
GGCGCAACAGCATCTGTTGCAACTCACAGTCTGGGGCATCAAGCAGCTCCAGGCAAGAATCCTGGCTGTG
GAAAGATACCTAAAGGATCAACAGCTCCTGGGGATTTGGGGTTGCTCTGGAAAACTCATTTGCACCACTG
CTGTGCCTTGGAATGCTAGTTGGAGTAATAAATCTCTGGAACAGATTTGGAATCACACGACCTGGATGGA
GTGGGACAGAGAAATTAACAATTACACAAGCTTAATACACTCCTTAATTGAAGAATCGCAAAACCAGCAA
GAAAAGAATGAACAAGAATTATTGGAATTAGATAAATGGGCAAGTTTGTGGAATTGGTTTAACATAACAA
ATTGGCTGTGGTATATAAAATTATTCATAATGATAGTAGGAGGCTTGGTAGGTTTAAGAATAGTTTTTGC
TGTACTTTCTATAGTGAATAGAGTTAGGCAGGGATATTCACCATTATCGTTTCAGACCCACCTCCCAACC
CCGAGGGGACCCGACAGGCCCGAAGGAATAGAAGAAGAAGGTGGAGAGAGAGACAGAGACAGATCCATTC
GATTAGTGAACGGATCGGCACTGCGTGCGCCAATTCTGCAGACAAATGGCAGTATTCATCCACAATTTTA
AAAGAAAAGGGGGGATTGGGGGGTACAGTGCAGGGGAAAGAATAGTAGACATAATAGCAACAGACATACA
AACTAAAGAATTACAAAAACAAATTACAAAAATTCAAAATTTTCGGGTTTATTACAGGGACAGCAGAGAT
CCAGTTTGGTTAGTACCGGGCCCGCTCTAGAGATCCGACGCCGCCATCTCTAGGCCCGCGCCGGCCCCCT
CGCACAGACTTGTGGGAGAAGCTCGGCTACTCCCCTGCCCCGGTTAATTTGCATATAATATTTCCTAGTA
ACTATAGAGGCTTAATGTGCGATAAAAGACAGATAATCTGTTCTTTTTAATACTAGCTACATTTTACATG
ATAGGCTTGGATTTCTATAAGAGATACAAATACTAAATTATTATTTTAAAAAACAGCACAAAAGGAAACT
CACCCTAACTGTAAAGTAATTGTGTGTTTTGAGACTATAAATATCCCTTGGAGAAAAGCCTTGTTAACGC
GCGGTGACCCTCGAGGTCGACGGTATCGATAAGCTCGCTTCACGAGATTCCAGCAGGTCGAGGGACCTAA
TAACTTCGTATAGCATACATTATACGAAGTTATATTAAGGGTTCCAAGCTTAAGCGGCCGCTGAAAGACC
CCACCTGTAGGTTTGGCAAGCTAGCTGCAGTAACGCCATTTTGCAAGGCATGGAAAAATACCAAACCAAG
AATAGAGAAGTTCAGATCAAGGGCGGGTACATGAAAATAGCTAACGTTGGGCCAAACAGGATATCTGCGG
TGAGCAGTTTCGGCCCCGGCCCGGGGCCAAGAACAGATGGTCACCGCAGTTTCGGCCCCGGCCCGAGGCC
AAGAACAGATGGTCCCCAGATATGGCCCAACCCTCAGCAGTTTCTTAAGACCCATCAGATGTTTCCAGGC
TCCCCCAAGGACCTGAAATGACCCTGCGCCTTATTTGAATTAACCAATCAGCCTGCTTCTCGCTTCTGTT
CGCGCGCTTCTGCTTCCCGAGCTCTATAAAAGAGCTCACAACCCCTCACTCGGCGCGCCAGTCCTCCGAT
TGACTGAGTCGCCCGGATCCCGCCACCATGGTGAGCAAGGGCGAGGAGCTGTTCACCGGGGTGGTGCCCA
TCCTGGTCGAGCTGGACGGCGACGTAAACGGCCACAAGTTCAGCGTGTCCGGCGAGGGCGAGGGCGATGC
CACCTACGGCAAGCTGACCCTGAAGTTCATCTGCACCACCGGCAAGCTGCCCGTGCCCTGGCCCACCCTC
GTGACCACCTTCACCTACGGCGTGCAGTGCTTCGCCCGCTACCCCGACCACATGAAGCAGCACGACTTCT
TCAAGTCCGCCATGCCCGAAGGCTACGTCCAGGAGCGCACCATCTTCTTCAAGGACGACGGCAACTACAA
GACCCGCGCCGAGGTGAAGTTCGAGGGCGACACCCTGGTGAACCGCATCGAGCTGAAGGGCATCGACTTC
AAGGAGGACGGCAACATCCTGGGGCACAAGCTGGAGTACAACTACAACAGCCACAAGGTCTATATCACCG
CCGACAAGCAGAAGAACGGCATCAAGGTGAACTTCAAGACCCGCCACAACATCGAGGACGGCAGCGTGCA
GCTCGCCGACCACTACCAGCAGAACACCCCCATCGGCGACGGCCCCGTGCTGCTGCCCGACAACCACTAC
CTGAGCACCCAGTCCGCCCTGAGCAAAGACCCCAACGAGAAGCGCGATCACATGGTCCTGCTGGAGTTCG
TGACCGCCGCCGGGATCACTCTCGGCATGGACGAGCTGTACAAGTAAGAATTCGTCGAGGGACCTAATAA
CTTCGTATAGCATACATTATACGAAGTTATACATGTTTAAGGGTTCCGGTTCCACTAGGTACAATTCGAT
ATCAAGCTTATCGATAATCAACCTCTGGATTACAAAATTTGTGAAAGATTGACTGGTATTCTTAACTATG
TTGCTCCTTTTACGCTATGTGGATACGCTGCTTTAATGCCTTTGTATCATGCTATTGCTTCCCGTATGGC
TTTCATTTTCTCCTCCTTGTATAAATCCTGGTTGCTGTCTCTTTATGAGGAGTTGTGGCCCGTTGTCAGG
CAACGTGGCGTGGTGTGCACTGTGTTTGCTGACGCAACCCCCACTGGTTGGGGCATTGCCACCACCTGTC
AGCTCCTTTCCGGGACTTTCGCTTTCCCCCTCCCTATTGCCACGGCGGAACTCATCGCCGCCTGCCTTGC
CCGCTGCTGGACAGGGGCTCGGCTGTTGGGCACTGACAATTCCGTGGTGTTGTCGGGGAAATCATCGTCC
TTTCCTTGGCTGCTCGCCTGTGTTGCCACCTGGATTCTGCGCGGGACGTCCTTCTGCTACGTCCCTTCGG
CCCTCAATCCAGCGGACCTTCCTTCCCGCGGCCTGCTGCCGGCTCTGCGGCCTCTTCCGCGTCTTCGCCT
TCGCCCTCAGACGAGTCGGATCTCCCTTTGGGCCGCCTCCCCGCATCGATACCGTCGACCTCGATCGAGA
CCTAGAAAAACATGGAGCAATCACAAGTAGCAATACAGCAGCTACCAATGCTGATTGTGCCTGGCTAGAA
GCACAAGAGGAGGAGGAGGTGGGTTTTCCAGTCACACCTCAGGTACCTTTAAGACCAATGACTTACAAGG
CAGCTGTAGATCTTAGCCACTTTTTAAAAGAAAAGGGGGGACTGGAAGGGCTAATTCACTCCCAACGAAG
ACAAGATATCCTTGATCTGTGGATCTACCACACACAAGGCTACTTCCCTGATTGGCAGAACTACACACCA
GGGCCAGGGATCAGATATCCACTGACCTTTGGATGGTGCTACAAGCTAGTACCAGTTGAGCAAGAGAAGG
TAGAAGAAGCCAATGAAGGAGAGAACACCCGCTTGTTACACCCTGTGAGCCTGCATGGGATGGATGACCC
GGAGAGAGAAGTATTAGAGTGGAGGTTTGACAGCCGCCTAGCATTTCATCACATGGCCCGAGAGCTGCAT
CCGGACTGTACTGGGTCTCTCTGGTTAGACCAGATCTGAGCCTGGGAGCTCTCTGGCTAACTAGGGAACC
CACTGCTTAAGCCTCAATAAAGCTTGCCTTGAGTGCTTCAAGTAGTGTGTGCCCGTCTGTTGTGTGACTC
TGGTAACTAGAGATCCCTCAGACCCTTTTAGTCAGTGTGGAAAATCTCTAGCAGCATGTGAGCAAAAGGC
CAGCAAAAGGCCAGGAACCGTAAAAAGGCCGCGTTGCTGGCGTTTTTCCATAGGCTCCGCCCCCCTGACG
AGCATCACAAAAATCGACGCTCAAGTCAGAGGTGGCGAAACCCGACAGGACTATAAAGATACCAGGCGTT
TCCCCCTGGAAGCTCCCTCGTGCGCTCTCCTGTTCCGACCCTGCCGCTTACCGGATACCTGTCCGCCTTT
CTCCCTTCGGGAAGCGTGGCGCTTTCTCATAGCTCACGCTGTAGGTATCTCAGTTCGGTGTAGGTCGTTC
GCTCCAAGCTGGGCTGTGTGCACGAACCCCCCGTTCAGCCCGACCGCTGCGCCTTATCCGGTAACTATCG
TCTTGAGTCCAACCCGGTAAGACACGACTTATCGCCACTGGCAGCAGCCACTGGTAACAGGATTAGCAGA
GCGAGGTATGTAGGCGGTGCTACAGAGTTCTTGAAGTGGTGGCCTAACTACGGCTACACTAGAAGAACAG
TATTTGGTATCTGCGCTCTGCTGAAGCCAGTTACCTTCGGAAAAAGAGTTGGTAGCTCTTGATCCGGCAA
ACAAACCACCGCTGGTAGCGGTGGTTTTTTTGTTTGCAAGCAGCAGATTACGCGCAGAAAAAAAGGATCT
CAAGAAGATCCTTTGATCTTTTCTACGGGGTCTGACGCTCAGTGGAACGAAAACTCACGTTAAGGGATTT
TGGTCATGAGATTATCAAAAAGGATCTTCACCTAGATCCTTTTAAATTAAAAATGAAGTTTTAAATCAAT
CTAAAGTATATATGAGTAAACTTGGTCTGACAGTTACCAATGCTTAATCAGTGAGGCACCTATCTCAGCG
ATCTGTCTATTTCGTTCATCCATAGTTGCCTGACTCCCCGTCGTGTAGATAACTACGATACGGGAGGGCT
TACCATCTGGCCCCAGTGCTGCAATGATACCGCGAGACCCACGCTCACCGGCTCCAGATTTATCAGCAAT
AAACCAGCCAGCCGGAAGGGCCGAGCGCAGAAGTGGTCCTGCAACTTTATCCGCCTCCATCCAGTCTATT
AATTGTTGCCGGGAAGCTAGAGTAAGTAGTTCGCCAGTTAATAGTTTGCGCAACGTTGTTGCCATTGCTA
CAGGCATCGTGGTGTCACGCTCGTCGTTTGGTATGGCTTCATTCAGCTCCGGTTCCCAACGATCAAGGCG
AGTTACATGATCCCCCATGTTGTGCAAAAAAGCGGTTAGCTCCTTCGGTCCTCCGATCGTTGTCAGAAGT
AAGTTGGCCGCAGTGTTATCACTCATGGTTATGGCAGCACTGCATAATTCTCTTACTGTCATGCCATCCG
TAAGATGCTTTTCTGTGACTGGTGAGTACTCAACCAAGTCATTCTGAGAATAGTGTATGCGGCGACCGAG
TTGCTCTTGCCCGGCGTCAATACGGGATAATACCGCGCCACATAGCAGAACTTTAAAAGTGCTCATCATT
GGAAAACGTTCTTCGGGGCGAAAACTCTCAAGGATCTTACCGCTGTTGAGATCCAGTTCGATGTAACCCA
CTCGTGCACCCAACTGATCTTCAGCATCTTTTACTTTCACCAGCGTTTCTGGGTGAGCAAAAACAGGAAG
GCAAAATGCCGCAAAAAAGGGAATAAGGGCGACACGGAAATGTTGAATACTCATACTCTTCCTTTTTCAA
TATTATTGAAGCATTTATCAGGGTTATTGTCTCATGAGCGGATACATATTTGAATGTATTTAGAAAAATA
AACAAATAGGGGTTCCGCGCACATTTCCCCGAAAAGTGCCACCTGAC
