>Addgene plasmid #27359 | LeGO-E | addgene partial sequence | sequence record 33677 | 27359 with EGFP-N
CGCCCTTGCTCACCATGGTGGCGGGATCCGGGCGACTCAGTCAATCGGAGGACTGGCGCGCCGAGTGAGG
GGTTGTGAGCTCTTTTATAGAGCTCGGGAAGCAGAAGCGCGCGAACAGAAGCGAGAAGCAGGCTGATTGG
TTAATTCAAATAAGGCGCAGGGTCATTTCAGGTCCTTGGGGGAGCCTGGAAACATCTGATGGGTCTTAAG
AAACTGCTGAGGGTTGGGCCATATCTGGGGACCATCTGTTCTTGGCCTCGGGCCGGGGCCGAAACTGCGG
TGACCATCTGTTCTTGGCCCCGGGCCGGGGCCGAAACTGCTCACCGCAGATATCCTGTTTGGCCCAACGT
TAGCTATTTTCATGTACCCGCCCTTGATCTGAACTTCTCTATTCTTGGTTTGGTATTTTTCCATGCCTTG
CAAAATGGCGTTACTGCAGCTAGCTTGCCAAACCTACAGGTGGGGTCTTTCAGCGGCCGCTTAAGCTTGG
AACCCTTAATATAACTTCGTATAATGTATGCTATACGAAGTTATTAGGTCCCTCGACCTGCTGGAATCTC
GTGAAGCGAGCTTATCGATACCGTCGACCTCGAGGGTCACCGCGCGTTAACAAGGCTTTTCTCCAAGGGA
TATTTATAGTCTCAAAACACACAATTACTTTACAGTTAGGGTGAGTTTCCTTTTGTGCTGTTTTTTAAAA
TAATAATTTAGTATTTGTATCTCTTATAGAAATCCAAGCCTATCATGTAAAATGTAGCTAGTATTAAAAA
GAACAGATTATCTGTCTTTTATCGCACATTAAGCCTCTATAGTTACTA
